>Addgene plasmid #223091 | pCMV-T7-SpCas9(MRKCLN)-P2A-EGFP (AHK130) | addgene full sequence | sequence record 447668 | Addgene NGS Result
GAATCGGCCAACGCGCGGGGAGAGGCGGTTTGCGTATTGGGCGCTCTTCCGCTTCCTCGCTCACTGACTC
GCTGCGCTCGGTCGTTCGGCTGCGGCGAGCGGTATCAGCTCACTCAAAGGCGGTAATACGGTTATCCACA
GAATCAGGGGATAACGCAGGAAAGAACATGTGAGCAAAAGGCCAGCAAAAGGCCAGGAACCGTAAAAAGG
CCGCGTTGCTGGCGTTTTTCCATAGGCTCCGCCCCCCTGACGAGCATCACAAAAATCGACGCTCAAGTCA
GAGGTGGCGAAACCCGACAGGACTATAAAGATACCAGGCGTTTCCCCCTGGAAGCTCCCTCGTGCGCTCT
CCTGTTCCGACCCTGCCGCTTACCGGATACCTGTCCGCCTTTCTCCCTTCGGGAAGCGTGGCGCTTTCTC
ATAGCTCACGCTGTAGGTATCTCAGTTCGGTGTAGGTCGTTCGCTCCAAGCTGGGCTGTGTGCACGAACC
CCCCGTTCAGCCCGACCGCTGCGCCTTATCCGGTAACTATCGTCTTGAGTCCAACCCGGTAAGACACGAC
TTATCGCCACTGGCAGCAGCCACTGGTAACAGGATTAGCAGAGCGAGGTATGTAGGCGGTGCTACAGAGT
TCTTGAAGTGGTGGCCTAACTACGGCTACACTAGAAGAACAGTATTTGGTATCTGCGCTCTGCTGAAGCC
AGTTACCTTCGGAAAAAGAGTTGGTAGCTCTTGATCCGGCAAACAAACCACCGCTGGTAGCGGTGGTTTT
TTTGTTTGCAAGCAGCAGATTACGCGCAGAAAAAAAGGATCTCAAGAAGATCCTTTGATCTTTTCTACGG
GGTCTGACGCTCAGTGGAACGAAAACTCACGTTAAGGGATTTTGGTCATGAGATTATCAAAAAGGATCTT
CACCTAGATCCTTTTAAATTAAAAATGAAGTTTTAAATCAATCTAAAGTATATATGAGTAAACTTGGTCT
GACAGTTACCAATGCTTAATCAGTGAGGCACCTATCTCAGCGATCTGTCTATTTCGTTCATCCATAGTTG
CCTGACTCCCCGTCGTGTAGATAACTACGATACGGGAGGGCTTACCATCTGGCCCCAGTGCTGCAATGAT
ACCGCGAGACCCACGCTCACCGGCTCCAGATTTATCAGCAATAAACCAGCCAGCCGGAAGGGCCGAGCGC
AGAAGTGGTCCTGCAACTTTATCCGCCTCCATCCAGTCTATTAATTGTTGCCGGGAAGCTAGAGTAAGTA
GTTCGCCAGTTAATAGTTTGCGCAACGTTGTTGCCATTGCTACAGGCATCGTGGTGTCACGCTCGTCGTT
TGGTATGGCTTCATTCAGCTCCGGTTCCCAACGATCAAGGCGAGTTACATGATCCCCCATGTTGTGCAAA
AAAGCGGTTAGCTCCTTCGGTCCTCCGATCGTTGTCAGAAGTAAGTTGGCCGCAGTGTTATCACTCATGG
TTATGGCAGCACTGCATAATTCTCTTACTGTCATGCCATCCGTAAGATGCTTTTCTGTGACTGGTGAGTA
CTCAACCAAGTCATTCTGAGAATAGTGTATGCGGCGACCGAGTTGCTCTTGCCCGGCGTCAATACGGGAT
AATACCGCGCCACATAGCAGAACTTTAAAAGTGCTCATCATTGGAAAACGTTCTTCGGGGCGAAAACTCT
CAAGGATCTTACCGCTGTTGAGATCCAGTTCGATGTAACCCACTCGTGCACCCAACTGATCTTCAGCATC
TTTTACTTTCACCAGCGTTTCTGGGTGAGCAAAAACAGGAAGGCAAAATGCCGCAAAAAAGGGAATAAGG
GCGACACGGAAATGTTGAATACTCATACTCTTCCTTTTTCAATATTATTGAAGCATTTATCAGGGTTATT
GTCTCATGAGCGGATACATATTTGAATGTATTTAGAAAAATAAACAAATAGGGGTTCCGCGCACATTTCC
CCGAAAAGTGCCACCTGACGTCGACGGATCGGGAGATCGATCTCCCGATCCCCTAGGGTCGACTCTCAGT
ACAATCTGCTCTGATGCCGCATAGTTAAGCCAGTATCTGCTCCCTGCTTGTGTGTTGGAGGTCGCTGAGT
AGTGCGCGAGCAAAATTTAAGCTACAACAAGGCAAGGCTTGACCGACAATTGCATGAAGAATCTGCTTAG
GGTTAGGCGTTTTGCGCTGCTTCGCGATGTACGGGCCAGATATACGCGTTGACATTGATTATTGACTAGT
TATTAATAGTAATCAATTACGGGGTCATTAGTTCATAGCCCATATATGGAGTTCCGCGTTACATAACTTA
CGGTAAATGGCCCGCCTGGCTGACCGCCCAACGACCCCCGCCCATTGACGTCAATAATGACGTATGTTCC
CATAGTAACGCCAATAGGGACTTTCCATTGACGTCAATGGGTGGAGTATTTACGGTAAACTGCCCACTTG
GCAGTACATCAAGTGTATCATATGCCAAGTACGCCCCCTATTGACGTCAATGACGGTAAATGGCCCGCCT
GGCATTATGCCCAGTACATGACCTTATGGGACTTTCCTACTTGGCAGTACATCTACGTATTAGTCATCGC
TATTACCATGGTGATGCGGTTTTGGCAGTACATCAATGGGCGTGGATAGCGGTTTGACTCACGGGGATTT
CCAAGTCTCCACCCCATTGACGTCAATGGGAGTTTGTTTTGGCACCAAAATCAACGGGACTTTCCAAAAT
GTCGTAACAACTCCGCCCCATTGACGCAAATGGGCGGTAGGCGTGTACGGTGGGAGGTCTATATAAGCAG
AGCTGGTTTAGTGAACCGTCAGATCCGCTAGAGATCCGCGGCCGCTAATACGACTCACTATAGGGAGAGC
CGCCACCATGGACAAGAAGTACAGCATCGGCCTGGACATCGGCACCAACTCTGTGGGCTGGGCCGTGATC
ACCGACGAGTACAAGGTGCCCAGCAAGAAATTCAAGGTGCTGGGCAACACCGACCGGCACAGCATCAAGA
AGAACCTGATCGGAGCCCTGCTGTTCGACAGCGGCGAAACAGCCGAGGCCACCCGGCTGAAGAGAACCGC
CAGAAGAAGATACACCAGACGGAAGAACCGGATCTGCTATCTGCAAGAGATCTTCAGCAACGAGATGGCC
AAGGTGGACGACAGCTTCTTCCACAGACTGGAAGAGTCCTTCCTGGTGGAAGAGGATAAGAAGCACGAGC
GGCACCCCATCTTCGGCAACATCGTGGACGAGGTGGCCTACCACGAGAAGTACCCCACCATCTACCACCT
GAGAAAGAAACTGGTGGACAGCACCGACAAGGCCGACCTGCGGCTGATCTATCTGGCCCTGGCCCACATG
ATCAAGTTCCGGGGCCACTTCCTGATCGAGGGCGACCTGAACCCCGACAACAGCGACGTGGACAAGCTGT
TCATCCAGCTGGTGCAGACCTACAACCAGCTGTTCGAGGAAAACCCCATCAACGCCAGCGGCGTGGACGC
CAAGGCCATCCTGTCTGCCAGACTGAGCAAGAGCAGACGGCTGGAAAATCTGATCGCCCAGCTGCCCGGC
GAGAAGAAGAATGGCCTGTTCGGAAACCTGATTGCCCTGAGCCTGGGCCTGACCCCCAACTTCAAGAGCA
ACTTCGACCTGGCCGAGGATGCCAAACTGCAGCTGAGCAAGGACACCTACGACGACGACCTGGACAACCT
GCTGGCCCAGATCGGCGACCAGTACGCCGACCTGTTTCTGGCCGCCAAGAACCTGTCCGACGCCATCCTG
CTGAGCGACATCCTGAGAGTGAACACCGAGATCACCAAGGCCCCCCTGAGCGCCTCTATGATCAAGAGAT
ACGACGAGCACCACCAGGACCTGACCCTGCTGAAAGCTCTCGTGCGGCAGCAGCTGCCTGAGAAGTACAA
AGAGATTTTCTTCGACCAGAGCAAGAACGGCTACGCCGGCTACATTGACGGCGGAGCCAGCCAGGAAGAG
TTCTACAAGTTCATCAAGCCCATCCTGGAAAAGATGGACGGCACCGAGGAACTGCTCGTGAAGCTGAACA
GAGAGGACCTGCTGCGGAAGCAGCGGACCTTCGACAACGGCAGCATCCCCCACCAGATCCACCTGGGAGA
GCTGCACGCCATTCTGCGGCGGCAGGAAGATTTTTACCCATTCCTGAAGGACAACCGGGAAAAGATCGAG
AAGATCCTGACCTTCCGCATCCCCTACTACGTGGGCCCTCTGGCCAGGGGAAACAGCAGATTCGCCTGGA
TGACCAGAAAGAGCGAGGAAACCATCACCCCCTGGAACTTCGAGGAAGTGGTGGACAAGGGCGCTTCCGC
CCAGAGCTTCATCGAGCGGATGACCAACTTCGATAAGAACCTGCCCAACGAGAAGGTGCTGCCCAAGCAC
AGCCTGCTGTACGAGTACTTCACCGTGTATAACGAGCTGACCAAAGTGAAATACGTGACCGAGGGAATGA
GAAAGCCCGCCTTCCTGAGCGGCGAGCAGAAAAAGGCCATCGTGGACCTGCTGTTCAAGACCAACCGGAA
AGTGACCGTGAAGCAGCTGAAAGAGGACTACTTCAAGAAAATCGAGTGCTTCGACTCCGTGGAAATCTCC
GGCGTGGAAGATCGGTTCAACGCCTCCCTGGGCACATACCACGATCTGCTGAAAATTATCAAGGACAAGG
ACTTCCTGGACAATGAGGAAAACGAGGACATTCTGGAAGATATCGTGCTGACCCTGACACTGTTTGAGGA
CAGAGAGATGATCGAGGAACGGCTGAAAACCTATGCCCACCTGTTCGACGACAAAGTGATGAAGCAGCTG
AAGCGGCGGAGATACACCGGCTGGGGCAGGCTGAGCCGGAAGCTGATCAACGGCATCCGGGACAAGCAGT
CCGGCAAGACAATCCTGGATTTCCTGAAGTCCGACGGCTTCGCCAACAGAAACTTCATGCAGCTGATCCA
CGACGACAGCCTGACCTTTAAAGAGGACATCCAGAAAGCCCAGGTGTCCGGCCAGGGCGATAGCCTGCAC
GAGCACATTGCCAATCTGGCCGGCAGCCCCGCCATTAAGAAGGGCATCCTGCAGACAGTGAAGGTGGTGG
ACGAGCTCGTGAAAGTGATGGGCCGGCACAAGCCCGAGAACATCGTGATCGAAATGGCCAGAGAGAACCA
GACCACCCAGAAGGGACAGAAGAACAGCCGCGAGAGAATGAAGCGGATCGAAGAGGGCATCAAAGAGCTG
GGCAGCCAGATCCTGAAAGAACACCCCGTGGAAAACACCCAGCTGCAGAACGAGAAGCTGTACCTGTACT
ACCTGCAGAATGGGCGGGATATGTACGTGGACCAGGAACTGGACATCAACCGGCTGTCCGACTACGATGT
GGACCATATCGTGCCTCAGAGCTTTCTGAAGGACGACTCCATCGACAACAAGGTGCTGACCAGAAGCGAC
AAGAACCGGGGCAAGAGCGACAACGTGCCCTCCGAAGAGGTCGTGAAGAAGATGAAGAACTACTGGCGGC
AGCTGCTGAACGCCAAGCTGATTACCCAGAGAAAGTTCGACAATCTGACCAAGGCCGAGAGAGGCGGCCT
GAGCGAACTGGATAAGGCCGGCTTCATCAAGAGACAGCTGGTGGAAACCCGGCAGATCACAAAGCACGTG
GCACAGATCCTGGACTCCCGGATGAACACTAAGTACGACGAGAATGACAAGCTGATCCGGGAAGTGAAAG
TGATCACCCTGAAGTCCAAGCTGGTGTCCGATTTCCGGAAGGATTTCCAGTTTTACAAAGTGCGCGAGAT
CAACAACTACCACCACGCCCACGACGCCTACCTGAACGCCGTCGTGGGAACCGCCCTGATCAAAAAGTAC
CCTAAGCTGGAAAGCGAGTTCGTGTACGGCGACTACAAGGTGTACGACGTGCGGAAGATGATCGCCAAGA
GCGAGCAGGAAATCGGCAAGGCTACCGCCAAGTACTTCTTCTACAGCAACATCATGAACTTTTTCAAGAC
CGAGATTACCCTGGCCAACGGCGAGATCCGGAAGCGGCCTCTGATCGAGACAAACGGCGAAACCGGGGAG
ATCGTGTGGGATAAGGGCCGGGATTTTGCCACCGTGCGGAAAGTGCTGAGCATGCCCCAAGTGAATATCG
TGAAAAAGACCGAGGTGCAGACAGGCGGCTTCAGCAAAGAGTCTATCCTGCCCAAGAGGAACAGCGATAA
GCTGATCGCCAGAAAGAAGGACTGGGACCCTAAGAAGTACGGCGGCTTCATGAGACCCACCGTGGCCTAT
TCTGTGCTGGTGGTGGCCAAAGTGGAAAAGGGCAAGTCCAAGAAACTGAAGAGTGTGAAAGAGCTGCTGG
GGATCACCATCATGGAAAGAAGCAGCTTCGAGAAGAATCCCATCGACTTTCTGGAAGCCAAGGGCTACAA
AGAAGTGAAAAAGGACCTGATCATCAAGCTGCCTAAGTACTCCCTGTTCGAGCTGGAAAACGGCCGGAAG
AGAATGCTGGCCTCTGCCAAGTGCCTGCAGAAGGGAAACGAACTGGCCCTGCCCTCCAAATATGTGAACT
TCCTGTACCTGGCCAGCCACTATGAGAAGCTGAAGGGCTCCCCCGAGGATAATGAGCAGAAACAGCTGTT
TGTGGAACAGCACAAGCACTACCTGGACGAGATCATCGAGCAGATCAGCGAGTTCTCCAAGAGAGTGATC
CTGGCCGACGCTAATCTGGACAAAGTGCTGTCCGCCTACAACAAGCACCGGGATAAGCCCATCAGAGAGC
AGGCCGAGAATATCATCCACCTGTTTACCCTGACCAATCTGGGAGCCCCTGCCGCCTTCAAGTACTTTGA
CACCACCATCGACCGGAAGCTGTACAACAGCACCAAAGAGGTGCTGGACGCCACCCTGATCCACCAGAGC
ATCACCGGCCTGTACGAGACACGGATCGACCTGTCTCAGCTGGGAGGCGACGGATCCGGCGGAGGCGGAA
GCGGGAAAAGAACCGCCGACGGCAGCGAATTCGAGCCCAAGAAGAAGAGGAAAGTCTCGAGCGGAGGCGA
CTACAAAGACCATGACGGTGATTATAAAGATCATGACATCGATTACAAGGATGACGATGACAAGGGAGGC
GGTGGAAGCGGCGCAACAAACTTCTCTCTGCTGAAACAAGCCGGAGATGTCGAAGAGAATCCTGGACCGA
TGGTGAGCAAGGGCGAGGAGCTGTTCACCGGGGTGGTGCCCATCCTGGTCGAGCTGGACGGCGACGTAAA
CGGCCACAAGTTCAGCGTGTCCGGCGAGGGCGAGGGCGATGCCACCTACGGCAAGCTGACCCTGAAGTTC
ATCTGCACCACCGGCAAGCTGCCCGTGCCCTGGCCCACCCTCGTGACCACCCTGACCTACGGCGTGCAGT
GCTTCAGCCGCTACCCCGACCACATGAAGCAGCACGACTTCTTCAAGTCCGCCATGCCCGAAGGCTACGT
CCAGGAGCGCACCATCTTCTTCAAGGACGACGGCAACTACAAGACCCGCGCCGAGGTGAAGTTCGAGGGC
GACACCCTGGTGAACCGCATCGAGCTGAAGGGCATCGACTTCAAGGAGGACGGCAACATCCTGGGGCACA
AGCTGGAGTACAACTACAACAGCCACAACGTCTATATCATGGCCGACAAGCAGAAGAACGGCATCAAGGT
GAACTTCAAGATCCGCCACAACATCGAGGACGGCAGCGTGCAGCTCGCCGACCACTACCAGCAGAACACC
CCCATCGGCGACGGCCCCGTGCTGCTGCCCGACAACCACTACCTGAGCACCCAGTCCGCCCTGAGCAAAG
ACCCCAACGAGAAGCGCGATCACATGGTCCTGCTGGAGTTCGTGACCGCCGCCGGGATCACTCTCGGCAT
GGACGAGCTGTACAAGTGACCGGTCATCATCACCATCACCATTGAGTTTAAACCCGCTGATCAGCCTCGA
CTGTGCCTTCTAGTTGCCAGCCATCTGTTGTTTGCCCCTCCCCCGTGCCTTCCTTGACCCTGGAAGGTGC
CACTCCCACTGTCCTTTCCTAATAAAATGAGGAAATTGCATCGCATTGTCTGAGTAGGTGTCATTCTATT
CTGGGGGGTGGGGTGGGGCAGGACAGCAAGGGGGAGGATTGGGAAGACAATAGCAGGCATGCTGGGGATG
CGGTGGGCTCTATGGCTTCTGAGGCGGAAAGAACCAGCTGGGGCTCGATACCGTCGACCTCTAGCTAGAG
CTTGGCGTAATCATGGTCATAGCTGTTTCCTGTGTGAAATTGTTATCCGCTCACAATTCCACACAACATA
CGAGCCGGAAGCATAAAGTGTAAAGCCTAGGGTGCCTAATGAGTGAGCTAACTCACATTAATTGCGTTGC
GCTCACTGCCCGCTTTCCAGTCGGGAAACCTGTCGTGCCAGCTGCATTAAT
Features (pLannotate 1.2.2; 18 found; start..end, strand, type, name):
    227..815     -  rep_origin     ori: high-copy-number ColE1/pMB1/pBR322/pUC origin of replication
    986..1846    -  CDS            AmpR: β-lactamase; bla; confers resistance to ampicillin, carbenicillin, and related antibiotics
   1847..1951    -  promoter       AmpR promoter: bla
   2022..2066    -  misc_feature   bom (fragment): basis of mobility region from pBR322
   2221..2600    +  enhancer       CMV enhancer: human cytomegalovirus immediate early enhancer
   2601..2804    +  promoter       CMV promoter: human cytomegalovirus (CMV) immediate early promoter
   2846..2864    +  promoter       T7 promoter: promoter for bacteriophage T7 RNA polymerase
   2878..4596    +  CDS            Cas9(N): N-terminal portion of Streptococcus pyogenes Cas9 (Zetsche et al., 2015)
   4483..6981    +  CDS            Cas9(C): C-terminal portion of Streptococcus pyogenes Cas9 (Zetsche et al., 2015)
   7069..7134    +  CDS            3xFLAG: three tandem FLAG® epitope tags, followed by an enterokinase cleavage site
   7210..7926    +  CDS            EGFP: EGFP is a basic (constitutively fluorescent) green fluorescent protein published in 1996, derived from Aequorea victoria. It is reported to be a rapidly-maturing weak dimer with moderate acid sensitivity.
   7981..8205    +  polyA_signal   bGH poly(A) signal: bovine growth hormone polyadenylation signal
   8209..8230    +  promoter       SV40 promoter (fragment): SV40 enhancer and early promoter
   8235..8251    +  misc_feature   MCS (fragment): pBluescript multiple cloning site
   8300..8316    -  protein_bind   lac operator: The lac repressor binds to the lac operator to inhibit transcription in E. coli. This inhibition can be relieved by adding lactose or isopropyl-β-D-thiogalactopyranoside (IPTG). lac repressor encoded by lacI
   8324..8354    -  promoter       lac promoter: promoter for the E. coli lac operon
   8369..8390    -  protein_bind   CAP binding site: CAP binding activates transcription in the presence of cAMP. E. coli catabolite activator protein
   8403..44      -  CDS            lacI (fragment) (across the origin): lac repressor; lacI; The lac repressor binds to the lac operator to inhibit transcription in E. coli. This inhibition can be relieved by adding lactose or isopropyl-β-D-thiogalactopyranoside (IPTG).
