[The description below was written by a language model from this plasmid's Addgene catalogue record and pLannotate feature annotations shown in this document.]
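Description:
pCMV-T7-SpCas9(MRKCLN)-P2A-EGFP (AHK130) is an 8.4 kb mammalian expression and CRISPR plasmid built by Gibson cloning on the pCMV-T7-SpCas9-P2A-EGFP (RTW3027) backbone. It is maintained in E. coli through a high-copy ColE1/pUC-type origin and selected with ampicillin via the β-lactamase gene and its native promoter. Short remnants of lac regulatory elements, a lacI fragment, a bom fragment, an SV40 promoter fragment and a piece of a multiple cloning site are also annotated; these appear to be backbone leftovers rather than functional parts of the payload.

The payload is a human codon-optimized Streptococcus pyogenes Cas9 nuclease carrying six substitutions (D1135M, S1136R, G1218K, E1219C, R1335L, T1337N), summarized as "MRKCLN". According to the associated publication title, the variant belongs to a study that engineered custom Cas9 PAM variants at scale with machine learning. The annotation software labels the Cas9 coding region as two overlapping N- and C-terminal segments, but these form one continuous open reading frame. At its C terminus the nuclease is fused to a bipartite nuclear localization signal and a 3xFLAG epitope, followed by a P2A peptide and EGFP. Ribosomal skipping at the P2A yields a separate green fluorescent protein, which marks transfected cells that express the nuclease. Transcription in human cells is driven by the CMV immediate early enhancer and promoter and terminated by the bovine growth hormone polyadenylation signal. A T7 promoter placed just upstream of the coding sequence additionally permits transcription by T7 RNA polymerase, for example in vitro. No guide RNA cassette is annotated, so a guide must be supplied separately.
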