Addgene plasmid #223091: pCMV-T7-SpCas9(MRKCLN)-P2A-EGFP (AHK130)
Purpose: pCMV and pT7 Human expression plasmid for SpCas9 enzyme with MRKCLN amino acids at positions 1135,1136,1218,1219,1335,T1337 with C-term BPNLS-P2A-EGFP
Depositing lab: Benjamin Kleinstiver. Depositing organization: Massachusetts General Hospital. Publication: Custom CRISPR-Cas9 PAM variants via scalable engineering and machine learning. Silverstein RA, Kim N, Kroell AS, Walton RT, Delano J, Butcher RM, Pacesa M, Smith BK, Christie KA, Ha LL, Meis RJ, Clark AB, Spinner AD, Lazzarotto CR, Li Y, Matsubara A, Urbina EO, Dahl GA, Correia BE, Marks DS, Tsai SQ, Pinello L, De Ravin SS, Liu Q, Kleinstiver BP. Nature. 2025 Apr 22. doi: 10.1038/s41586-025-09021-y. PubMed 40262634.
Backbone
  Vector backbone: pCMV-T7-SpCas9-P2A-EGFP (RTW3027)
  Backbone manufacturer: Benjamin Kleinstiver, Addgene plasmid #139987
  Vector type: Mammalian Expression, CRISPR
Growth in bacteria
  Bacterial resistance: Ampicillin, 100 μg/mL
  Growth temperature: 37°C
  Growth strain: DH5alpha
  Copy number: High Copy
Gene/Insert
  Gene/Insert name: human codon optimized nuclease SpCas9(MRKCLN)-P2A-EGFP (alt names: AHK130; SpCas9(MRKCLN))
  Species: Synthetic
  Mutation: SpCas9(MRKCLN)=D1135M, S1136R, G1218K, E1219C, R1335L, T1337N
  Promoter: CMV and T7
  Tag / fusion protein: BPNLS-3xFLAG-P2A-EGFP (C terminal on insert)
  Cloning method: Gibson Cloning
  Sequencing primers: 5′ oBK6928-CCAAGTCTCCACCCCATTGACG; 3′ oBK219-GGGAGTGGCACCTTCCAGGGTC
Terms and licenses: Academic/Nonprofit Terms; Industry Terms: Not Available to Industry
How to cite: pCMV-T7-SpCas9(MRKCLN)-P2A-EGFP (AHK130) was a gift from Benjamin Kleinstiver (Addgene plasmid # 223091 ; http://n2t.net/addgene:223091 ; RRID:Addgene_223091)
